Addgene plasmid #74293: All_in_one_CRISPR/Cas9_LacZ
Purpose: "All-in-one" CRISPR/Cas9 (wt) plasmid for cloning of custom gRNA with blue/white screening
Depositing lab: Lynne Postovit. Depositing organization: University of Alberta. Publication: A Digital PCR-Based Method for Efficient and Highly Specific Screening of Genome Edited Cells. Findlay SD, Vincent KM, Berman JR, Postovit LM. PLoS One. 2016 Apr 18;11(4):e0153901. doi: 10.1371/journal.pone.0153901. eCollection 2016. PONE-D-16-05005 PubMed 27089539.
Backbone
  Vector backbone: pCRISPR-CG01
  Backbone manufacturer: Genecopedia
  Backbone size w/o insert (bp): 10415
  Total vector size (bp): 10694
  Vector type: Mammalian Expression, Bacterial Expression, CRISPR
  Selectable markers: Neomycin (select with G418)
Growth in bacteria
  Bacterial resistance: Ampicillin, 100 μg/mL
  Growth temperature: 37°C
  Growth strain: DH5alpha
  Copy number: Unknown
Gene/Insert 1
  Gene/Insert name: LacZ-alpha
  Species: Synthetic
  Insert size (bp): 279
  Promoter: Lac promoter
  Cloning method: Gateway Cloning
  Sequencing primers: 5′ SP6 Forward: ATTTAGGTGACACTATAGA; 3′ none
Gene/Insert 2
  Gene/Insert name: Cas9 (alt name: Csn1)
  Species: Streptococcus pyogenes
  Insert size (bp): 4104
  Promoter: T7 promoter
  Tag / fusion protein: HA (C terminal on insert)
  Cloning method: Unknown
  Sequencing primers: 5′ T7 promoter (NOT UNIQUE IN PLASMID)
Gene/Insert 3
  Gene/Insert name: mCherry
  Species: unknown
  Promoter: SV40
  Cloning method: Unknown
  Sequencing primers: 5′ unknown
Terms and licenses: Academic/Nonprofit Terms; Industry Terms: Not Available to Industry
Depositor comments: See Supporting information file 1: "Instructions for one-step gRNA cloning into All-in-one CRISPR/Cas9 LacZ" from associated publication for gRNA cloning instructions using this plasmid. Please cite associated publication when using this plasmid for cloning.
How to cite: All_in_one_CRISPR/Cas9_LacZ was a gift from Lynne Postovit (Addgene plasmid # 74293 ; http://n2t.net/addgene:74293 ; RRID:Addgene_74293)
