[The description below was written by a language model from this plasmid's Addgene catalogue record.]
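Description:
All_in_one_CRISPR/Cas9_LacZ is a roughly 10.7 kb plasmid built on the commercial pCRISPR-CG01 backbone and catalogued as a mammalian expression, bacterial expression and CRISPR vector. It is propagated in E. coli under ampicillin selection, and it carries a neomycin resistance marker so that transfected mammalian cells can be selected with G418. The record gives no feature table, so the origin of replication, the promoter driving the guide RNA and the exact arrangement of the cassettes are not stated.

The plasmid combines three recorded inserts. Wild-type Streptococcus pyogenes Cas9 (also called Csn1; about 4.1 kb) carries a C-terminal HA epitope tag for detection. The record lists a T7 promoter for it, notes that the T7 sequence is not unique in the plasmid, and names no separate mammalian promoter for Cas9. An mCherry reporter under the SV40 promoter provides a red fluorescent marker, which can be used to identify or enrich transfected cells. The distinguishing element is a 279 bp synthetic LacZ-alpha fragment driven by the lac promoter, which serves as a placeholder for custom guide RNA cloning. In an alpha-complementing host such as DH5alpha, the parental plasmid would give blue colonies on chromogenic substrate. By the usual logic of blue/white screening, replacing or disrupting LacZ-alpha with a guide sequence would give white colonies, allowing recombinants to be picked by eye.

The stated purpose is one-step cloning of user-defined gRNAs into a single vector that also supplies the nuclease, a fluorescent reporter and a drug marker. It was deposited alongside work on digital PCR-based screening of genome-edited cells.
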