>Addgene plasmid #74293 | All_in_one_CRISPR/Cas9_LacZ | depositor partial sequence | sequence record 139961 | LacZ insert including Esp3I restriction sites
CCCTCACTAAAGGGAGGAGAAGCATGAATTCCCCAGTGGAAAGACGCGCAGGCAAAACGCACCACGTGAC
GGAGCGTGACCGCGCGCCGAGCGCGCGCCAAGGTCGGGCAGGAAGAGGGCCTATTTCCCATGATTCCTTC
ATATTTGCATATACGATACAAGGCTGTTAGAGAGATAATTAGAATTAATTTGACTGTAAACACAAAGATA
TTAGTACAAAATACGTGACGTAGAAAGTAATAATTTCTTGGGTAGTTTGCAGTTTTAAAATTATGTTTTA
AAATGGACTATCATATGCTTACCGTAACTCGAGACGCGGTGGAAAGCGGGCAGTGAGCGCAACGCAATTA
ATGTGAGTTAGCTCACTCATTAGGCACCCCAGGCTTTACACTTTATGCTTCCGGCTCGTATGTTGTGTGG
AATTGTGAGCGGATAACAATTTCACACAGGAAACAGCTATGACCATGATTACGCCAAGCGCGCAATTAAC
CCTCACTAAAGGGAACAAAAGCTGGAGGACCTCGAGGGGGGGCCCGGTACCCAATTCGCCCTATAGTGAG
TCGTATTACGCGCGCTCACTGGCCGTCGTTTTACAACGTCGTGACTGGGAAAACCCTGGCGTTACCCAAC
TTAATCGCCTTGCAGCACATCCCCCTTTCGCCAGCTGGCGTAATAGCGAAGAGGCCCGCACCGATCGCCC
TTCCCAACAGTTGCGCAGCCTGAATGGCGAATGGTAGGACGCGCCCTGTAGCGGCGCGTCTCACGCTGCT
TCGCGATGTACGGGCCAGATATACGCGTTGACATTGATTATTGACTA
