>Addgene plasmid #74293 | All_in_one_CRISPR/Cas9_LacZ | addgene partial sequence | sequence record 145742 | SP6 5'-ATTTAGGTGACACTATAG-3'
TATAGGGAGAGAGAGAGAATTACCCTCACTAAAGGGAGGAGAAGCATGAATTCCCCAGTGGAAAGACGCG
CAGGCAAAACGCACCACGTGACGGAGCGTGACCGCGCGCCGAGCGCGCGCCAAGGTCGGGCAGGAAGAGG
GCCTATTTCCCATGATTCCTTCATATTTGCATATACGATACAAGGCTGTTAGAGAGATAATTAGAATTAA
TTTGACTGTAAACACAAAGATATTAGTACAAAATACGTGACGTAGAAAGTAATAATTTCTTGGGTAGTTT
GCAGTTTTAAAATTATGTTTTAAAATGGACTATCATATGCTTACCGTAACTCGAGACGCGGTGGAAAGCG
GGCAGTGAGCGCAACGCAATTAATGTGAGTTAGCTCACTCATTAGGCACCCCAGGCTTTACACTTTATGC
TTCCGGCTCGTATGTTGTGTGGAATTGTGAGCGGATAACAATTTCACACAGGAAACAGCTATGACCATGA
TTACGCCAAGCGCGCAATTAACCCTCACTAAAGGGAACAAAAGCTGGAGGACCTCGAGGGGGGGCCCGGT
ACCCAATTCGCCCTATAGTGAGTCGTATTACGCGCGCTCACTGGCCGTCGTTTTACAACGTCGTGACTGG
GAAAACCCTGGCGTTACCCAACTTAATCGCCTTGCAGCACATCCCCCTTTCGCCAGCTGGCGTAATAGCG
AAGAGGCCCGCACCGATCGCCCTTCCCAACAGTTGCGCAGCCTGAATGGCGAATGGTAGGACGCGCCCTG
TAGCGGCGCGTCTCACGCTGCTTCGCGATGTACGGGCCAGATATACGCGTTGACATTGATTATTGACTAG
TTATTAATAGTAATCAATTACGGGGTCATTAGTTCATAGCCCATATATGGAGTTCCGCGTTACATAACTT
ACGGTAAATGGCCCGCCTGGCTGACCGCCCAACGACCCCCGCCCATTGACGTCAATAATGACGTATGTTC
CCATAGTA
