>Addgene plasmid #74293 | All_in_one_CRISPR/Cas9_LacZ | addgene partial sequence | sequence record 145745 | CMV-F 5'-CGCAAATGGGCGGTAGGCGTG-3'
GAGCTCTCTGGCTAACTAGAGAACCCACTGCTTACTGGCTTATCGAAATTAATACGACTCACTATAGGGA
GACCCAAGCTTGCCACCATGGACAAGAAGTACAGCATCGGCCTGGACATCGGTACCAACAGCGTGGGCTG
GGCCGTGATCACCGACGAGTACAAGGTGCCCAGCAAGAAGTTCAAGGTGCTGGGCAACACCGACCGCCAC
AGCATCAAGAAGAACCTGATCGGCGCCCTGCTGTTCGACAGCGGCGAGACCGCCGAGGCCACCCGCCTGA
AGCGCACCGCCCGCCGCCGCTACACCCGCCGCAAGAACCGCATCTGCTACCTGCAGGAGATCTTCAGCAA
CGAGATGGCCAAGGTGGACGACAGCTTCTTCCACCGCCTGGAGGAGAGCTTCCTGGTGGAGGAGGACAAG
AAGCACGAGCGCCACCCCATCTTCGGCAACATCGTGGACGAGGTGGCCTACCACGAGAAGTACCCCACCA
TCTACCACCTGCGCAAGAAGCTGGTGGACAGCACCGACAAGGCCGACCTGCGCCTGATCTACCTGGCCCT
GGCCCACATGATCAAGTTCCGCGGCCACTTCCTGATCGAGGGCGACCTGAACCCCGACAACAGCGACGTG
GACAAGCTGTTCATCCAGCTGGTGCAGACCTACAACCAGCTGTTCGAGGAGAACCCCATCAACGCCAGCG
GCGTGGACGCCAAGGCCATCCTGAGCGCCCGCCTGAGCAAGAGCCGCCGCCTGGAGAACCTGATCGCCCA
GCTGCCCGGCGAGAAGAAGAACGGCCTGTTCGGCAACCTGATCGCCCTGAGCCTGGGCCTGACCCCCAAC
TTCAAGAGCAACTTCGACCTGGCCGAGGACGCCAAGCTGCAGCTGAGCAAGGACACCTACGACGACGACC
TGGACAACCTGCTGGCCCAGATCGGCGACCAGTACGCCGACCTGTTCCTGGCCGCCAAGAACCTGAGCGA
CGCCATCCTGCTGAGCGACATCCTGCGCGTGAACACCGAGATCACCAAGGCCCCCCTGAGCGCCAGCATG
ATCAAGCGCTACGACGAGC
