>Addgene plasmid #74293 | All_in_one_CRISPR/Cas9_LacZ | addgene partial sequence | sequence record 146638 | SpCas9-F1 5'-cagcacaagcactacctgga-3'
GCGCGTGATCCTGGCCGACGCCAACCTGGACAAGGTGCTGAGCGCCTACAACAAGCACCGCGACAAGCCC
ATCCGCGAGCAGGCCGAGAACATCATCCACCTGTTCACCCTGACCAACCTGGGCGCCCCCGCCGCCTTCA
AGTACTTCGACACCACCATCGACCGCAAGCGCTACACCAGCACCAAGGAGGTGCTGGACGCCACCCTGAT
CCACCAGAGCATCACCGGTCTGTACGAGACCCGCATCGACCTGAGCCAGCTGGGCGGCGACGGCGGCTCC
GGACCTCCAAAGAAAAAGAGAAAAGTATACCCCTACGACGTGCCCGACTACGCCTAATAACTCGAGCTGT
GGAATGTGTGTCAGTTAGGGTGTGGAAAGTCCCCAGGCTCCCCAGCAGGCAGAAGTATGCAAAGCATGCA
TCTCAATTAGTCAGCAACCAGGTGTGGAAAGTCCCCAGGCTCCCCAGCAGGCAGAAGTATGCAAAGCATG
CATCTCAATTAGTCAGCAACCATAGTCCCGCCCCTAACTCCGCCCATCCCGCCCCTAACTCCGCCCAGTT
CCGCCCATTCTCCGCCCCATGGCTGACTAATTTTTTTTATTTATGCAGAGGCCGAGGCCGCCTCTGCCTC
TGAGCTATTCCAGAAGTAGTGAGGAGGCTTTTTTGGAGGCCTAGGCTTTTGCAAAAAGCTCCCGGGAGCT
TGTATATCCATTTTCGGATCTGATCGGCGCGCCATACCGGTCGCCACCATGGTGAGCAAGGGCGAGGAGG
ATAACATGGCCATCATCAAGGAGTTCATGCGCTTCAAGGTGCACATGGAGGGCTCCGTGAACGGCCACGA
GTTCGAGATCGAGGGCGAGGGCGAGGGCCGCCCCTACGAGGGCACCCAGACCGCCAAGCTG
