LOCUS       Exported 10694 bp ds-DNA circular SYN 12-MAY-2021
DEFINITION  ""All-in-one"" CRISPR/Cas9 (wt) plasmid for cloning of custom gRNA
            with blue/white screening.
ACCESSION   .
VERSION     .
KEYWORDS    All_in_one_CRISPR/Cas9_LacZ
SOURCE      synthetic DNA construct
  ORGANISM  synthetic DNA construct
REFERENCE   1 (bases 1 to 10694)
  AUTHORS   Findlay SD, Vincent KM, Berman JR, Postovit LM
  TITLE     A Digital PCR-Based Method for Efficient and Highly Specific
            Screening of Genome Edited Cells.
  JOURNAL   PLoS One. 2016 Apr 18;11(4):e0153901. doi:
            10.1371/journal.pone.0153901. eCollection 2016.
  PUBMED    27089539
REFERENCE   2 (bases 1 to 10694)
  AUTHORS   .
  TITLE     Direct Submission
  JOURNAL   Exported May 12, 2021 from SnapGene Server 1.1.58
            http://www.snapgene.com
FEATURES             Location/Qualifiers
     source          1..10694
                     /organism="synthetic DNA construct"
                     /mol_type="other DNA"
     primer_bind     144..161
                     /label=L4440
                     /note="L4440 vector, forward primer"
     protein_bind    278..299
                     /label=CAP binding site
                     /bound_moiety="E. coli catabolite activator protein"
                     /note="CAP binding activates transcription in the presence
                     of cAMP."
     promoter        314..344
                     /label=lac promoter
                     /note="promoter for the E. coli lac operon"
     protein_bind    352..368
                     /label=lac operator
                     /bound_moiety="lac repressor encoded by lacI"
                     /note="The lac repressor binds to the lac operator to
                     inhibit transcription in E. coli. This inhibition can be
                     relieved by adding lactose or
                     isopropyl-beta-D-thiogalactopyranoside (IPTG)."
     primer_bind     376..392
                     /label=M13 rev
                     /note="common sequencing primer, one of multiple similar
                     variants"
     promoter        412..430
                     /label=SP6 promoter
                     /note="promoter for bacteriophage SP6 RNA polymerase"
     primer_bind     412..429
                     /label=SP6
                     /note="SP6 promoter, forward primer"
     promoter        442..460
                     /label=T7 promoter
                     /note="promoter for bacteriophage T7 RNA polymerase"
     primer_bind     591..611
                     /label=hU6-F
                     /note="Human U6 promoter, forward primer"
     primer_bind     762..781
                     /label=LKO.1 5'
                     /note="Human U6 promoter, forward primer"
     protein_bind    825..846
                     /label=CAP binding site
                     /bound_moiety="E. coli catabolite activator protein"
                     /note="CAP binding activates transcription in the presence
                     of cAMP."
     promoter        861..891
                     /label=lac promoter
                     /note="promoter for the E. coli lac operon"
     protein_bind    899..915
                     /label=lac operator
                     /bound_moiety="lac repressor encoded by lacI"
                     /note="The lac repressor binds to the lac operator to
                     inhibit transcription in E. coli. This inhibition can be
                     relieved by adding lactose or
                     isopropyl-beta-D-thiogalactopyranoside (IPTG)."
     primer_bind     923..939
                     /label=M13 rev
                     /note="common sequencing primer, one of multiple similar
                     variants"
     CDS             935..1213
                     /codon_start=1
                     /gene="lacZ fragment"
                     /product="LacZ-alpha fragment of beta-galactosidase"
                     /label=lacZ-alpha
                     /translation="MTMITPSAQLTLTKGNKSWRTSRGGPVPNSPYSESYYARSLAVVL
                     QRRDWENPGVTQLNRLAAHPPFASWRNSEEARTDRPSQQLRSLNGEW"
     primer_bind     958..978
                     /label=T3
                     /note="T3 promoter, forward primer"
     promoter        960..978
                     /label=T3 promoter
                     /note="promoter for bacteriophage T3 RNA polymerase"
     promoter        complement(1026..1044)
                     /label=T7 promoter
                     /note="promoter for bacteriophage T7 RNA polymerase"
     primer_bind     complement(1054..1071)
                     /label=M13 Forward
                     /note="In lacZ gene. Also called M13-F20 or M13 (-21)
                     Forward"
     primer_bind     complement(1054..1070)
                     /label=M13 fwd
                     /note="common sequencing primer, one of multiple similar
                     variants"
     primer_bind     complement(1063..1085)
                     /label=M13/pUC Forward
                     /note="In lacZ gene"
     enhancer        1276..1655
                     /label=CMV enhancer
                     /note="human cytomegalovirus immediate early enhancer"
     promoter        1656..1859
                     /label=CMV promoter
                     /note="human cytomegalovirus (CMV) immediate early
                     promoter"
     primer_bind     1810..1830
                     /label=CMV-F
                     /note="Human CMV immediate early promoter, forward primer"
     promoter        1904..1922
                     /label=T7 promoter
                     /note="promoter for bacteriophage T7 RNA polymerase"
     regulatory      1936..1945
                     /regulatory_class="other"
                     /note="vertebrate consensus sequence for strong initiation
                     of translation (Kozak, 1987)"
     CDS             1942..6045
                     /codon_start=1
                     /product="Cas9 (Csn1) endonuclease from the Streptococcus
                     pyogenes Type II CRISPR/Cas system"
                     /label=Cas9
                     /note="generates RNA-guided double strand breaks in DNA"
                     /translation="MDKKYSIGLDIGTNSVGWAVITDEYKVPSKKFKVLGNTDRHSIKK
                     NLIGALLFDSGETAEATRLKRTARRRYTRRKNRICYLQEIFSNEMAKVDDSFFHRLEES
                     FLVEEDKKHERHPIFGNIVDEVAYHEKYPTIYHLRKKLVDSTDKADLRLIYLALAHMIK
                     FRGHFLIEGDLNPDNSDVDKLFIQLVQTYNQLFEENPINASGVDAKAILSARLSKSRRL
                     ENLIAQLPGEKKNGLFGNLIALSLGLTPNFKSNFDLAEDAKLQLSKDTYDDDLDNLLAQ
                     IGDQYADLFLAAKNLSDAILLSDILRVNTEITKAPLSASMIKRYDEHHQDLTLLKALVR
                     QQLPEKYKEIFFDQSKNGYAGYIDGGASQEEFYKFIKPILEKMDGTEELLVKLNREDLL
                     RKQRTFDNGSIPHQIHLGELHAILRRQEDFYPFLKDNREKIEKILTFRIPYYVGPLARG
                     NSRFAWMTRKSEETITPWNFEEVVDKGASAQSFIERMTNFDKNLPNEKVLPKHSLLYEY
                     FTVYNELTKVKYVTEGMRKPAFLSGEQKKAIVDLLFKTNRKVTVKQLKEDYFKKIECFD
                     SVEISGVEDRFNASLGTYHDLLKIIKDKDFLDNEENEDILEDIVLTLTLFEDREMIEER
                     LKTYAHLFDDKVMKQLKRRRYTGWGRLSRKLINGIRDKQSGKTILDFLKSDGFANRNFM
                     QLIHDDSLTFKEDIQKAQVSGQGDSLHEHIANLAGSPAIKKGILQTVKVVDELVKVMGR
                     HKPENIVIEMARENQTTQKGQKNSRERMKRIEEGIKELGSQILKEHPVENTQLQNEKLY
                     LYYLQNGRDMYVDQELDINRLSDYDVDHIVPQSFLKDDSIDNKVLTRSDKNRGKSDNVP
                     SEEVVKKMKNYWRQLLNAKLITQRKFDNLTKAERGGLSELDKAGFIKRQLVETRQITKH
                     VAQILDSRMNTKYDENDKLIREVKVITLKSKLVSDFRKDFQFYKVREINNYHHAHDAYL
                     NAVVGTALIKKYPKLESEFVYGDYKVYDVRKMIAKSEQEIGKATAKYFFYSNIMNFFKT
                     EITLANGEIRKRPLIETNGETGEIVWDKGRDFATVRKVLSMPQVNIVKKTEVQTGGFSK
                     ESILPKRNSDKLIARKKDWDPKKYGGFDSPTVAYSVLVVAKVEKGKSKKLKSVKELLGI
                     TIMERSSFEKNPIDFLEAKGYKEVKKDLIIKLPKYSLFELENGRKRMLASAGELQKGNE
                     LALPSKYVNFLYLASHYEKLKGSPEDNEQKQLFVEQHKHYLDEIIEQISEFSKRVILAD
                     ANLDKVLSAYNKHRDKPIREQAENIIHLFTLTNLGAPAAFKYFDTTIDRKRYTSTKEVL
                     DATLIHQSITGLYETRIDLSQLGGD"
     CDS             6061..6081
                     /codon_start=1
                     /product="nuclear localization signal of SV40 (simian virus
                     40) large T antigen"
                     /label=SV40 NLS
                     /translation="PKKKRKV"
     CDS             6082..6108
                     /codon_start=1
                     /product="HA (human influenza hemagglutinin) epitope tag"
                     /label=HA
                     /translation="YPYDVPDYA"
     primer_bind     complement(6125..6145)
                     /label=pBABE 3'
                     /note="SV40 enhancer, reverse primer for pBABE vectors"
     promoter        6130..6459
                     /label=SV40 promoter
                     /note="SV40 enhancer and early promoter"
     rep_origin      6310..6445
                     /label=SV40 ori
                     /note="SV40 origin of replication"
     primer_bind     6372..6391
                     /label=SV40pro-F
                     /note="SV40 promoter/origin, forward primer"
     regulatory      6517..6526
                     /regulatory_class="other"
                     /note="vertebrate consensus sequence for strong initiation
                     of translation (Kozak, 1987)"
     CDS             6523..7233
                     /codon_start=1
                     /product="monomeric derivative of DsRed fluorescent protein
                     (Shaner et al., 2004)"
                     /label=mCherry
                     /note="mammalian codon-optimized"
                     /translation="MVSKGEEDNMAIIKEFMRFKVHMEGSVNGHEFEIEGEGEGRPYEG
                     TQTAKLKVTKGGPLPFAWDILSPQFMYGSKAYVKHPADIPDYLKLSFPEGFKWERVMNF
                     EDGGVVTVTQDSSLQDGEFIYKVKLRGTNFPSDGPVMQKKTMGWEASSERMYPEDGALK
                     GEIKQRLKLKDGGHYDAEVKTTYKAKKPVQLPGAYNVNIKLDITSHNEDYTIVEQYERA
                     EGRHSTGGMDELYK"
     primer_bind     complement(6668..6686)
                     /label=mCherry-R
                     /note="mCherry, reverse primer"
     primer_bind     6936..6955
                     /label=mCherry-F
                     /note="mCherry, forward primer"
     misc_feature    7249..7822
                     /label=IRES
                     /note="internal ribosome entry site (IRES) of the
                     encephalomyocarditis virus (EMCV)"
     primer_bind     complement(7416..7433)
                     /label=IRES reverse
                     /note="IRES internal ribosome entry site, reverse primer.
                     Also called pCDH-rev"
     CDS             7858..8661
                     /codon_start=1
                     /gene="aph(3')-II (or nptII)"
                     /product="aminoglycoside phosphotransferase from Tn5"
                     /label=NeoR/KanR
                     /note="confers resistance to neomycin, kanamycin, and G418
                     (Geneticin(R))"
                     /translation="MGSAIEQDGLHAGSPAAWVERLFGYDWAQQTIGCSDAAVFRLSAQ
                     GRPVLFVKTDLSGALNELQDEAARLSWLATTGVPCAAVLDVVTEAGRDWLLLGEVPGQD
                     LLSSHLAPAEKVSIMADAMRRLHTLDPATCPFDHQAKHRIERARTRMEAGLVDQDDLDE
                     EHQGLAPAELFARLKARMPDGDDLVVTHGDACLPNIMVENGRFSGFIDCGRLGVADRYQ
                     DIALATRDIAEELGGEWADRFLVLYGIAAPDSQRIAFYRLLDEFF"
     primer_bind     complement(7921..7940)
                     /label=Neo-R
                     /note="Neomycin resistance gene, reverse primer"
     primer_bind     8531..8550
                     /label=Neo-F
                     /note="Neomycin resistance gene, forward primer"
     polyA_signal    8793..8914
                     /label=SV40 poly(A) signal
                     /note="SV40 polyadenylation signal"
     primer_bind     complement(8830..8849)
                     /label=SV40pA-R
                     /note="SV40 polyA, reverse primer"
     primer_bind     8884..8903
                     /label=EBV-rev
                     /note="SV40 polyA terminator, reverse primer"
     primer_bind     complement(8963..8979)
                     /label=M13 rev
                     /note="common sequencing primer, one of multiple similar
                     variants"
     protein_bind    8987..9003
                     /label=lac operator
                     /bound_moiety="lac repressor encoded by lacI"
                     /note="The lac repressor binds to the lac operator to
                     inhibit transcription in E. coli. This inhibition can be
                     relieved by adding lactose or
                     isopropyl-beta-D-thiogalactopyranoside (IPTG)."
     CDS             9065..9925
                     /codon_start=1
                     /gene="bla"
                     /product="beta-lactamase"
                     /label=AmpR
                     /note="confers resistance to ampicillin, carbenicillin, and
                     related antibiotics"
                     /translation="MSIQHFRVALIPFFAAFCLPVFAHPETLVKVKDAEDQLGARVGYI
                     ELDLNSGKILESFRPEERFPMMSTFKVLLCGAVLSRIDAGQEQLGRRIHYSQNDLVEYS
                     PVTEKHLTDGMTVRELCSAAITMSDNTAANLLLTTIGGPKELTAFLHNMGDHVTRLDRW
                     EPELNEAIPNDERDTTMPVAMATTLRKLLTGELLTLASRQQLIDWMEADKVAGPLLRSA
                     LPAGWFIADKSGAGERGSRGIIAALGPDGKPSRIVVIYTTGSQATMDERNRQIAEIGAS
                     LIKHW"
     primer_bind     complement(9283..9302)
                     /label=Amp-R
                     /note="Ampicillin resistance gene, reverse primer"
     rep_origin      10096..10684
                     /direction=RIGHT
                     /label=ori
                     /note="high-copy-number ColE1/pMB1/pBR322/pUC origin of
                     replication"
     primer_bind     10585..10604
                     /label=pBR322ori-F
                     /note="pBR322 origin, forward primer"
ORIGIN
        1 acgcggcctt tttacggttc ctggcctttt gctggccttt tgctcacatg ttctttcctg
       61 cgttatcccc tgattctgtg gataaccgta ttaccgcctt tgagtgagct gataccgctc
      121 gccgcagccg aacgaccgag cgcagcgagt cagtgagcga ggaagcggaa gagcgcccaa
      181 tacgcaaacc gcctctcccc gcgcgttggc cgattcatta atgcagctgg cacgacaggt
      241 ttcccgactg gaaagcgggc agtgagcgca acgcaattaa tgtgagttag ctcactcatt
      301 aggcacccca ggctttacac tttatgcttc cggctcgtat gttgtgtgga attgtgagcg
      361 gataacaatt tcacacagga aacagctatg acatgattac gaattgcaac gatttaggtg
      421 acactataga agagaaggaa ttaatacgac tcactatagg gagagagaga gaattaccct
      481 cactaaaggg aggagaagca tgaattcccc agtggaaaga cgcgcaggca aaacgcacca
      541 cgtgacggag cgtgaccgcg cgccgagcgc gcgccaaggt cgggcaggaa gagggcctat
      601 ttcccatgat tccttcatat ttgcatatac gatacaaggc tgttagagag ataattagaa
      661 ttaatttgac tgtaaacaca aagatattag tacaaaatac gtgacgtaga aagtaataat
      721 ttcttgggta gtttgcagtt ttaaaattat gttttaaaat ggactatcat atgcttaccg
      781 taactcgaga cgcggtggaa agcgggcagt gagcgcaacg caattaatgt gagttagctc
      841 actcattagg caccccaggc tttacacttt atgcttccgg ctcgtatgtt gtgtggaatt
      901 gtgagcggat aacaatttca cacaggaaac agctatgacc atgattacgc caagcgcgca
      961 attaaccctc actaaaggga acaaaagctg gaggacctcg agggggggcc cggtacccaa
     1021 ttcgccctat agtgagtcgt attacgcgcg ctcactggcc gtcgttttac aacgtcgtga
     1081 ctgggaaaac cctggcgtta cccaacttaa tcgccttgca gcacatcccc ctttcgccag
     1141 ctggcgtaat agcgaagagg cccgcaccga tcgcccttcc caacagttgc gcagcctgaa
     1201 tggcgaatgg taggacgcgc cctgtagcgg cgcgtctcac gctgcttcgc gatgtacggg
     1261 ccagatatac gcgttgacat tgattattga ctagttatta atagtaatca attacggggt
     1321 cattagttca tagcccatat atggagttcc gcgttacata acttacggta aatggcccgc
     1381 ctggctgacc gcccaacgac ccccgcccat tgacgtcaat aatgacgtat gttcccatag
     1441 taacgccaat agggactttc cattgacgtc aatgggtgga gtatttacgg taaactgccc
     1501 acttggcagt acatcaagtg tatcatatgc caagtacgcc ccctattgac gtcaatgacg
     1561 gtaaatggcc cgcctggcat tatgcccagt acatgacctt atgggacttt cctacttggc
     1621 agtacatcta cgtattagtc atcgctatta ccatggtgat gcggttttgg cagtacatca
     1681 atgggcgtgg atagcggttt gactcacggg gatttccaag tctccacccc attgacgtca
     1741 atgggagttt gttttggcac caaaatcaac gggactttcc aaaatgtcgt aacaactccg
     1801 ccccattgac gcaaatgggc ggtaggcgtg tacggtggga ggtctatata agcagagctc
     1861 tctggctaac tagagaaccc actgcttact ggcttatcga aattaatacg actcactata
     1921 gggagaccca agcttgccac catggacaag aagtacagca tcggcctgga catcggtacc
     1981 aacagcgtgg gctgggccgt gatcaccgac gagtacaagg tgcccagcaa gaagttcaag
     2041 gtgctgggca acaccgaccg ccacagcatc aagaagaacc tgatcggcgc cctgctgttc
     2101 gacagcggcg agaccgccga ggccacccgc ctgaagcgca ccgcccgccg ccgctacacc
     2161 cgccgcaaga accgcatctg ctacctgcag gagatcttca gcaacgagat ggccaaggtg
     2221 gacgacagct tcttccaccg cctggaggag agcttcctgg tggaggagga caagaagcac
     2281 gagcgccacc ccatcttcgg caacatcgtg gacgaggtgg cctaccacga gaagtacccc
     2341 accatctacc acctgcgcaa gaagctggtg gacagcaccg acaaggccga cctgcgcctg
     2401 atctacctgg ccctggccca catgatcaag ttccgcggcc acttcctgat cgagggcgac
     2461 ctgaaccccg acaacagcga cgtggacaag ctgttcatcc agctggtgca gacctacaac
     2521 cagctgttcg aggagaaccc catcaacgcc agcggcgtgg acgccaaggc catcctgagc
     2581 gcccgcctga gcaagagccg ccgcctggag aacctgatcg cccagctgcc cggcgagaag
     2641 aagaacggcc tgttcggcaa cctgatcgcc ctgagcctgg gcctgacccc caacttcaag
     2701 agcaacttcg acctggccga ggacgccaag ctgcagctga gcaaggacac ctacgacgac
     2761 gacctggaca acctgctggc ccagatcggc gaccagtacg ccgacctgtt cctggccgcc
     2821 aagaacctga gcgacgccat cctgctgagc gacatcctgc gcgtgaacac cgagatcacc
     2881 aaggcccccc tgagcgccag catgatcaag cgctacgacg agcaccacca ggacctgacc
     2941 ctgctgaagg ccctggtgcg ccagcagctg cccgagaagt acaaggagat cttcttcgac
     3001 cagagcaaga acggctacgc cggctacatc gacggcggcg ccagccagga ggagttctac
     3061 aagttcatca agcccatcct ggagaagatg gacggcaccg aggagctgct ggtgaagctg
     3121 aaccgcgagg acctgctgcg caagcagcgc accttcgaca acggcagcat cccccaccag
     3181 atccacctgg gcgagctgca cgccatcctg cgccgccagg aggacttcta ccccttcctg
     3241 aaggacaacc gcgagaagat cgagaagatc ctgaccttcc gcatccccta ctacgtgggc
     3301 cccctggccc gcggcaacag ccgcttcgcc tggatgaccc gcaagagcga ggagaccatc
     3361 accccctgga acttcgagga ggtggtggac aagggcgcca gcgcccagag cttcatcgag
     3421 cgcatgacca acttcgacaa gaacctgccc aacgagaagg tgctgcccaa gcacagcctg
     3481 ctgtacgagt acttcaccgt gtacaacgag ctgaccaagg tgaagtacgt gaccgagggc
     3541 atgcgcaagc ccgccttcct gagcggcgag cagaagaagg ccatcgtgga cctgctgttc
     3601 aagaccaacc gcaaggtgac cgtgaagcag ctgaaggagg actacttcaa gaagatcgag
     3661 tgcttcgaca gcgtggagat cagcggcgtg gaggaccgct tcaacgccag cctgggcacc
     3721 taccacgacc tgctgaagat catcaaggac aaggacttcc tggacaacga ggagaacgag
     3781 gacatcctgg aggacatcgt gctgaccctg accctgttcg aggaccgcga gatgatcgag
     3841 gagcgcctga agacctacgc ccacctgttc gacgacaagg tgatgaagca gctgaagcgc
     3901 cgccgctaca ccggctgggg ccgcctgagc cgcaagctta tcaacggcat ccgcgacaag
     3961 cagagcggca agaccatcct ggacttcctg aagagcgacg gcttcgccaa ccgcaacttc
     4021 atgcagctga tccacgacga cagcctgacc ttcaaggagg acatccagaa ggcccaggtg
     4081 agcggccagg gcgacagcct gcacgagcac atcgccaacc tggccggcag ccccgccatc
     4141 aagaagggca tcctgcagac cgtgaaggtg gtggacgagc tggtgaaggt gatgggccgc
     4201 cacaagcccg agaacatcgt gatcgagatg gcccgcgaga accagaccac ccagaagggc
     4261 cagaagaaca gccgcgagcg catgaagcgc atcgaggagg gcatcaagga gctgggcagc
     4321 cagatcctga aggagcaccc cgtggagaac acccagctgc agaacgagaa gctgtacctg
     4381 tactacctgc agaacggccg cgacatgtac gtggaccagg agctggacat caaccgcctg
     4441 agcgactacg acgtggacca catcgtgccc cagagcttcc tgaaggacga cagcatcgac
     4501 aacaaggtgc tgacccgcag cgacaagaac cgcggcaaga gcgacaacgt gcccagcgag
     4561 gaggtggtga agaagatgaa gaactactgg cgccagctgc tgaacgccaa gctgatcacc
     4621 cagcgcaagt tcgacaacct gaccaaggcc gagcgcggcg gcctgagcga gctggacaag
     4681 gccggcttca tcaagcgcca gctggtggag acccgccaga tcaccaagca cgtggcccag
     4741 atcctggaca gccgcatgaa caccaagtac gacgagaacg acaagctgat ccgcgaggtg
     4801 aaggtgatca ccctgaagag caagctggtg agcgacttcc gcaaggactt ccagttctac
     4861 aaggtgcgcg agatcaacaa ctaccaccac gcccacgacg cctacctgaa cgccgtggtg
     4921 ggcaccgccc tgatcaagaa gtaccccaag ctggagagcg agttcgtgta cggcgactac
     4981 aaggtgtacg acgtgcgcaa gatgatcgcc aagagcgagc aggagatcgg caaggccacc
     5041 gccaagtact tcttctacag caacatcatg aacttcttca agaccgagat caccctggcc
     5101 aacggcgaga tccgcaagcg ccccctgatc gagaccaacg gcgagaccgg cgagatcgtg
     5161 tgggacaagg gccgcgactt cgccaccgtg cgcaaggtgc tgagcatgcc ccaggtgaac
     5221 atcgtgaaga agaccgaggt gcagaccggc ggcttcagca aggagagcat cctgcccaag
     5281 cgcaacagcg acaagctgat cgcccgcaag aaggactggg accccaagaa gtacggcggc
     5341 ttcgacagcc ccaccgtggc ctacagcgtg ctggtggtgg ccaaggtgga gaagggcaag
     5401 agcaagaagc tgaagagcgt gaaggagctg ctgggcatca ccatcatgga gcgcagcagc
     5461 ttcgagaaga accccatcga cttcctggag gccaagggct acaaggaggt gaagaaggac
     5521 ctgatcatca agctgcccaa gtacagcctg ttcgagctgg agaacggccg caagcgcatg
     5581 ctggccagcg ccggcgagct gcagaagggc aacgagctgg ccctgcccag caagtacgtg
     5641 aacttcctgt acctggccag ccactacgag aagctgaagg gcagccccga ggacaacgag
     5701 cagaagcagc tgttcgtgga gcagcacaag cactacctgg acgagatcat cgagcagatc
     5761 agcgagttca gcaagcgcgt gatcctggcc gacgccaacc tggacaaggt gctgagcgcc
     5821 tacaacaagc accgcgacaa gcccatccgc gagcaggccg agaacatcat ccacctgttc
     5881 accctgacca acctgggcgc ccccgccgcc ttcaagtact tcgacaccac catcgaccgc
     5941 aagcgctaca ccagcaccaa ggaggtgctg gacgccaccc tgatccacca gagcatcacc
     6001 ggtctgtacg agacccgcat cgacctgagc cagctgggcg gcgacggcgg ctccggacct
     6061 ccaaagaaaa agagaaaagt atacccctac gacgtgcccg actacgccta ataactcgag
     6121 ctgtggaatg tgtgtcagtt agggtgtgga aagtccccag gctccccagc aggcagaagt
     6181 atgcaaagca tgcatctcaa ttagtcagca accaggtgtg gaaagtcccc aggctcccca
     6241 gcaggcagaa gtatgcaaag catgcatctc aattagtcag caaccatagt cccgccccta
     6301 actccgccca tcccgcccct aactccgccc agttccgccc attctccgcc ccatggctga
     6361 ctaatttttt ttatttatgc agaggccgag gccgcctctg cctctgagct attccagaag
     6421 tagtgaggag gcttttttgg aggcctaggc ttttgcaaaa agctcccggg agcttgtata
     6481 tccattttcg gatctgatcg gcgcgccata ccggtcgcca ccatggtgag caagggcgag
     6541 gaggataaca tggccatcat caaggagttc atgcgcttca aggtgcacat ggagggctcc
     6601 gtgaacggcc acgagttcga gatcgagggc gagggcgagg gccgccccta cgagggcacc
     6661 cagaccgcca agctgaaggt gaccaagggt ggccccctgc ccttcgcctg ggacatcctg
     6721 tcccctcagt tcatgtacgg ctccaaggcc tacgtgaagc accccgccga catccccgac
     6781 tacttgaagc tgtccttccc cgagggcttc aagtgggagc gcgtgatgaa cttcgaggac
     6841 ggcggcgtgg tgaccgtgac ccaggactcc tccctgcagg acggcgagtt catctacaag
     6901 gtgaagctgc gcggcaccaa cttcccctcc gacggccccg taatgcagaa gaagaccatg
     6961 ggctgggagg cctcctccga gcggatgtac cccgaggacg gcgccctgaa gggcgagatc
     7021 aagcagaggc tgaagctgaa ggacggcggc cactacgacg ctgaggtcaa gaccacctac
     7081 aaggccaaga agcccgtgca gctgcccggc gcctacaacg tcaacatcaa gttggacatc
     7141 acctcccaca acgaggacta caccatcgtg gaacagtacg aacgcgccga gggccgccac
     7201 tccaccggcg gcatggacga gctgtacaag taggcggccg cgatcccgcc cctctccctc
     7261 ccccccccct aacgttactg gccgaagccg cttggaataa ggccggtgtg cgtttgtcta
     7321 tatgttattt tccaccatat tgccgtcttt tggcaatgtg agggcccgga aacctggccc
     7381 tgtcttcttg acgagcattc ctaggggtct ttcccctctc gccaaaggaa tgcaaggtct
     7441 gttgaatgtc gtgaaggaag cagttcctct ggaagcttct tgaagacaaa caacgtctgt
     7501 agcgaccctt tgcaggcagc ggaacccccc acctggcgac aggtgcctct gcggccaaaa
     7561 gccacgtgta taagatacac ctgcaaaggc ggcacaaccc cagtgccacg ttgtgagttg
     7621 gatagttgtg gaaagagtca aatggctcac ctcaagcgta ttcaacaagg ggctgaagga
     7681 tgcccagaag gtaccccatt gtatgggatc tgatctgggg cctcggtgca catgctttac
     7741 atgtgtttag tcgaggttaa aaaaacgtct aggccccccg aaccacgggg acgtggtttt
     7801 cctttgaaaa acacgatgat aagcttgcca caacccgcga taattcctgc agccaatatg
     7861 ggatcggcca ttgaacaaga tggattgcac gcaggttctc cggccgcttg ggtggagagg
     7921 ctattcggct atgactgggc acaacagaca atcggctgct ctgatgccgc cgtgttccgg
     7981 ctgtcagcgc aggggcgccc ggttcttttt gtcaagaccg acctgtccgg tgccctgaat
     8041 gaactgcagg acgaggcagc gcggctatcg tggctggcca cgacgggcgt tccttgcgca
     8101 gcagtgctcg acgttgtcac tgaagcggga agggactggc tgctattggg cgaagtgccg
     8161 gggcaggatc tcctgtcatc tcaccttgct cctgccgaga aagtatccat catggctgat
     8221 gcaatgcggc ggctgcatac gcttgatccg gctacctgcc cattcgacca ccaagcgaaa
     8281 catcgcatcg agcgagcacg tactcggatg gaagccggtc ttgtcgatca ggatgatctg
     8341 gacgaagagc atcaggggct cgcgccagcc gaactgttcg ccaggctcaa ggcgcgtatg
     8401 cccgacggcg atgatctcgt cgtgactcat ggcgatgcct gcttgccgaa tatcatggtg
     8461 gaaaatggcc gcttttctgg attcatcgac tgtggccggc tgggtgtggc ggaccgctat
     8521 caggacatag cgttggctac ccgtgatatt gctgaagagc ttggcggcga atgggctgac
     8581 cgcttcctcg tgctttacgg tatcgccgct cccgattcgc agcgcatcgc cttctatcgc
     8641 cttcttgacg agttcttctg aacgcggtgc tacgagattt cgattccacc gccgccttct
     8701 atgaaaggtt gggcttcgga atcgttttcc gggacgccgg ctggatgatc ctccagcgcg
     8761 gggatctcat gctggagttc ttcgcccacc ccaacttgtt tattgcagct tataatggtt
     8821 acaaataaag caatagcatc acaaatttca caaataaagc atttttttca ctgcattcta
     8881 gttgtggttt gtccaaactc atcaatgtat cttatcatgt ctgtataccg tcgacctcta
     8941 gctagagctt ggcgtaatca tggtcatagc tgtttcctgt gtgaaattgt tatccgctca
     9001 caattccaca caacatacga gccggaagca taaaggtaag cctgaatatt gaaaaaggaa
     9061 gagtatgagt attcaacatt tccgtgtcgc ccttattccc ttttttgcgg cattttgcct
     9121 tcctgttttt gctcacccag aaacgctggt gaaagtaaaa gatgctgaag atcagttggg
     9181 tgcacgagtg ggttacatcg aactggatct caacagcggt aagatccttg agagttttcg
     9241 ccccgaagaa cgttttccaa tgatgagcac ttttaaagtt ctgctatgtg gcgcggtatt
     9301 atcccgtatt gacgccgggc aagagcaact cggtcgccgc atacactatt ctcagaatga
     9361 cttggttgag tactcaccag tcacagaaaa gcatcttacg gatggcatga cagtaagaga
     9421 attatgcagt gctgccataa ccatgagtga taacactgcg gccaacttac ttctgacaac
     9481 gatcggagga ccgaaggagc taaccgcttt tttgcacaac atgggggatc atgtaactcg
     9541 ccttgatcgt tgggaaccgg agctgaatga agccatacca aacgacgagc gtgacaccac
     9601 gatgcctgta gcaatggcaa caacgttgcg caaactatta actggcgaac tacttactct
     9661 agcttcccgg caacaattaa tagactggat ggaggcggat aaagttgcag gaccacttct
     9721 gcgctcggcc cttccggctg gctggtttat tgctgataaa tctggagccg gtgagcgtgg
     9781 gtctcgcggt atcattgcag cactggggcc agatggtaag ccctcccgta tcgtagttat
     9841 ctacacgacg gggagtcagg caactatgga tgaacgaaat agacagatcg ctgagatagg
     9901 tgcctcactg attaagcatt ggtaactgtc agaccaagtt tactcatata tactttagat
     9961 tgatttaaaa cttcattttt aatttaaaag gatctaggtg aagatccttt ttgataatct
    10021 catgaccaaa atcccttaac gtgagttttc gttccactga gcgtcagacc ccgtagaaaa
    10081 gatcaaagga tcttcttgag atcctttttt tctgcgcgta atctgctgct tgcaaacaaa
    10141 aaaaccaccg ctaccagcgg tggttttttt gccggatcaa gagctaccaa ctctttttcc
    10201 gaaggtaact ggcttcagca gagcgcagat accaaatact gttcttctag tgtagccgta
    10261 gttaggccac cacttcaaga actctgtagc accgcctaca tacctcgctc tgctaatcct
    10321 gttaccagtg gctgctgcca gtggcgataa gtcgtgtctt accgggttgg actcaagacg
    10381 atagttaccg gataaggcgc agcggtcggg ctgaacgggg ggttcgtgca cacagcccag
    10441 cttggagcga acgacctaca ccgaactgag atacctacag cgtgagctat gagaaagcgc
    10501 cacgcttccc gaagggagaa aggcggacag gtatccggta agcggcaggg tcggaacagg
    10561 agagcgcacg agggagcttc cagggggaaa cgcctggtat ctttatagtc ctgtcgggtt
    10621 tcgccacctc tgacttgagc gtcgattttt gtgatgctcg tcaggggggc ggagcctatg
    10681 gaaaaacgcc agca
//
